>Addgene plasmid #66712 | pOPINB-AMSH* | depositor partial sequence | sequence record 114021 | gene product
ATGGGCAGCAGCCATCATCATCATCATCACAGCAGCGGTCTGGAAGTTCTGTTTCAGGGCCCGACTGCCA
ACCCGTTCGAGCAAGATGTGGAAAAAGCCACAAATGAGTACAACACCACAGAAGACTGGAGTCTGATCAT
GGACATCTGTGACAGGGTTGGAAGCACTCCCAGTGGAGCAAAAGATTGCCTAAAAGCCATAATGAAAAGG
GTAAACCATAAGGTCCCTCACGTTGCTCTGCAGGCATTGACCCTTCTTGGAGCTTGTGTGGCAAACTGTG
GAAAGATATTTCATTTAGAAGTATGTTCCCGTGATTTTGCAACGGAAGTACGTTCTGTGATAAAAAATAA
GGCTCATCCTAAAGTATGTGAAAAACTAAAATCTCTAATGGTGGAATGGTCAGAAGAATTCCAGAAGGAC
CCCCAATTTAGTCTGATATCTGCAACTATTAAGTCTATGAAAGAAGAAGGGGTTACTTTTCCTTCCGCAG
GCTCCCAGACTGTCGCGGCTGCTGCCAAAAACGGGACATCATTGAACAAAAACAAAGAAGATGAGGACAT
AGCTAAAGCTATTGAGTTATCGTTGCAAGAGCAGAAGCAGCAGTACACGGAGACAGGCGGCAGCAGCGGC
GGCAGCAACTCAGAAAGTATTCCCACAATCGATGGATTGCGCCATGTGGTGGTGCCTGGGCGGCTGTGCC
CACAGTTTCTCCAGTTAGCCAGTGCCAACACTGCCCGGGGAGTGGAGACATGTGGAATTCTCTGTGGAAA
ACTGATGAGGAATGAATTTACCATTACCCATGTTCTCATCCCCAAGCAAAGTGCTGGGTCTGATTACTGC
AACACAGAGAACGAAGAAGAACTTTTCCTCATACAGGATCAGCAGGGCCTCATCACACTGGGCTGGATTC
ATACTCACCCCACACAGACCGCGTTTCTCTCCAGTGTCGACCTACACACTCACTGCTCTTACCAGATGAT
GTTGCCAGAGTCAGTAGCCATTGTTTGCTCCCCCAAGTTCCAGGAAACTGGATTCTTTAAACTAACTGAC
CATGGACTAGAGGAGATTTCTTCCTGTCGCCAGAAAGGATTTCATCCACACAGCAAGGATCCACCTCTGT
TCTGTAGCTGCAGCCACGTGACTGTTGTGGACAGAGCAGTGACCATCACAGACCTTCGATAA
