>Addgene plasmid #66712 | pOPINB-AMSH* | addgene partial sequence | sequence record 118756 | T7term 5'-GCTAGTTATTGCTCAGCGG-3'
GCTTTATCGAAGGTCTGTGATGGTCACTGCTCTGTCCACAACAGTCACGTGGCTGCAGCTACAGAACAGA
GGTGGATCCTTGCTGTGTGGATGAAATCCTTTCTGGCGACAGGAAGAAATCTCCTCTAGTCCATGGTCAG
TTAGTTTAAAGAATCCAGTTTCCTGGAACTTGGGGGAGCAAACAATGGCTACTGACTCTGGCAACATCAT
CTGGTAAGAGCAGTGAGTGTGTAGGTCGACACTGGAGAGAAACGCGGTCTGTGTGGGGTGAGTATGAATC
CAGCCCAGTGTGATGAGGCCCTGCTGATCCTGTATGAGGAAAAGTTCTTCTTCGTTCTCTGTGTTGCAGT
AATCAGACCCAGCACTTTGCTTGGGGATGAGAACATGGGTAATGGTAAATTCATTCCTCATCAGTTTTCC
ACAGAGAATTCCACATGTCTCCACTCCCCGGGCAGTGTTGGCACTGGCTAACTGGAGAAACTGTGGGCAC
AGCCGCCCAGGCACCACCACATGGCGCAATCCATCGATTGTGGGAATACTTTCTGAGTTGCTGCCGCCGC
TGCTGCCGCCTGTCTCCGTGTACTGCTGCTTCTGCTCTTGCAACGATAACTCAATAGC
