>Addgene plasmid #66712 | pOPINB-AMSH* | addgene partial sequence | sequence record 118852 | T7 5'-TAATACGACTCACTATAGGG-3'
TTTTGTTTAACTTTAAGAAGGAGATATACCATGGGCAGCAGCCATCATCATCATCATCACAGCAGCGGTC
TGGAAGTTCTGTTTCAGGGCCCGACTGCCAACCCGTTCGAGCAAGATGTGGAAAAAGCCACAAATGAGTA
CAACACCACAGAAGACTGGAGTCTGATCATGGACATCTGTGACAGGGTTGGAAGCACTCCCAGTGGAGCA
AAAGATTGCCTAAAAGCCATAATGAAAAGGGTAAACCATAAGGTCCCTCACGTTGCTCTGCAGGCATTGA
CCCTTCTTGGAGCTTGTGTGGCAAACTGTGGAAAGATATTTCATTTAGAAGTATGTTCCCGTGATTTTGC
AACGGAAGTACGTTCTGTGATAAAAAATAAGGCTCATCCTAAAGTATGTGAAAAACTAAAATCTCTAATG
GTGGAATGGTCAGAAGAATTCCAGAAGGACCCCCAATTTAGTCTGATATCTGCAACTATTAAGTCTATGA
AAGAAGAAGGGGTTACTTTTCCTTCCGCAGGCTCCCAGACTGTCGCGGCTGCTGCCAAAAACGGGACATC
ATTGAACAAAAACAAAGAAGATGAGGACATAGCTAAAGCTATTGAGTTATCGTTGCAAGAGCAGAAGCAG
CAGTACACGGAGACAGGCGGCAGCAGCGGCGGCAGCAACTCAGAAAGTATTCCCACAATCGATGGATTGC
GCCATGTGGTGGTGCCTGGGCGGCTGTGCCCACAGTTTCTCCAGTTAGCCAGTGCCAACACTG
