[The description below was written by a language model from this plasmid's Addgene catalogue record.]
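Description:
pOPINB-AMSH* is a bacterial expression plasmid built on the pOPINB backbone, a vector designed for ligation-independent cloning and T7-driven protein production in E. coli. It is selected with kanamycin; the record lists the copy number as unknown and does not describe the origin of replication. The backbone is recorded as 5531 bp and the complete plasmid as 6713 bp, so the inserted coding material amounts to roughly 1.2 kb.

The payload is listed as two inserts, both under the T7 promoter and both sequenced with T7 promoter and T7 terminator primers: a mouse sequence named hbp, corresponding to Stam2, and human AMSH (STAMBP), a deubiquitinase. An N-terminal His tag followed by a 3C protease cleavage site is supplied by the backbone, allowing metal-affinity purification and subsequent removal of the tag. The stated purpose is expression of "activated AMSH", and the small total insert size implies that only portions of the two proteins are present, but the record does not give the residue boundaries. It also does not state how the two parts are joined, for instance whether they form a single fusion polypeptide, although the single tag and shared promoter and terminator primers would be consistent with one open reading frame. Because T7 RNA polymerase is needed for expression, protein production requires a host strain that provides it, while the recorded DH5alpha strain serves for plasmid propagation.

The associated publication concerns the assembly and specific recognition of K29- and K33-linked polyubiquitin, which suggests that the recombinant enzyme serves as a reagent in ubiquitin chain biochemistry, though the record does not spell out its exact role there.
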