Addgene plasmid #66712: pOPINB-AMSH*
Purpose: Expresses activated AMSH in E. coli
Depositing lab: David Komander. Depositing organization: MRC Laboratory of Molecular Biology. Publication: Assembly and specific recognition of k29- and k33-linked polyubiquitin. Michel MA, Elliott PR, Swatek KN, Simicek M, Pruneda JN, Wagstaff JL, Freund SM, Komander D. Mol Cell. 2015 Apr 2;58(1):95-109. doi: 10.1016/j.molcel.2015.01.042. Epub 2015 Mar 5. PubMed 25752577.
Backbone
  Vector backbone: pOPINB
  Backbone manufacturer: OPPF-UK
  Backbone size w/o insert (bp): 5531
  Total vector size (bp): 6713
  Vector type: Bacterial Expression
Growth in bacteria
  Bacterial resistance: Kanamycin, 50 μg/mL
  Growth temperature: 37°C
  Growth strain: DH5alpha
  Copy number: Unknown
Gene/Insert 1
  Gene/Insert name: hbp
  Species: M. musculus (mouse)
  Entrez Gene: Stam2 (a.k.a. 1200004O12Rik, 5730456G07Rik, BB145015, Hbp)
  Promoter: T7
  Tag / fusion protein: His-3C (N terminal on backbone)
  Cloning method: Ligation Independent Cloning
  Sequencing primers: 5′ T7 promoter; 3′ T7 terminator
Gene/Insert 2
  Gene/Insert name: AMSH
  Species: H. sapiens (human)
  Entrez Gene: STAMBP (a.k.a. AMSH, MICCAP)
  Promoter: T7
  Cloning method: Ligation Independent Cloning
  Sequencing primers: 5′ T7 promoter; 3′ T7 terminator
Terms and licenses: Academic/Nonprofit Terms; Industry Terms: Not Available to Industry
How to cite: pOPINB-AMSH* was a gift from David Komander (Addgene plasmid # 66712 ; http://n2t.net/addgene:66712 ; RRID:Addgene_66712)
